Addgene plasmid #223067: pCAG-SpCas9-P2A-EGFP (MSP2582)
Purpose: pCAG human codon optimized wild-type SpCas9 expression plasmid with C-terminal NLS(SV40)-3xFLAG-P2A-EGFP
Depositing lab: Benjamin Kleinstiver. Depositing organization: Massachusetts General Hospital. Publication: Custom CRISPR-Cas9 PAM variants via scalable engineering and machine learning. Silverstein RA, Kim N, Kroell AS, Walton RT, Delano J, Butcher RM, Pacesa M, Smith BK, Christie KA, Ha LL, Meis RJ, Clark AB, Spinner AD, Lazzarotto CR, Li Y, Matsubara A, Urbina EO, Dahl GA, Correia BE, Marks DS, Tsai SQ, Pinello L, De Ravin SS, Liu Q, Kleinstiver BP. Nature. 2025 Apr 22. doi: 10.1038/s41586-025-09021-y. PubMed 40262634.
Backbone
  Vector backbone: pCAG
  Backbone manufacturer: Connie Cepko, Addgene plasmid #11179
  Vector type: Mammalian Expression, CRISPR
Growth in bacteria
  Bacterial resistance: Ampicillin, 100 μg/mL
  Growth temperature: 37°C
  Growth strain: DH5alpha
  Copy number: High Copy
Gene/Insert
  Gene/Insert name: human codon optimized SpCas9-P2A-EGFP (alt name: MSP2582)
  Species: Synthetic
  Promoter: CAG
  Tag / fusion protein: NLS(SV40)-3xFLAG-P2A-EGFP (C terminal on insert)
  Cloning method: Gibson Cloning
  Sequencing primers: 5′ oBK280-CCTACAGCTCCTGGGCAACG; 3′ oBK23-CAGAGGGAAAAAGATCTCAGTGG
Terms and licenses: Academic/Nonprofit Terms; Industry Terms: Not Available to Industry
How to cite: pCAG-SpCas9-P2A-EGFP (MSP2582) was a gift from Benjamin Kleinstiver (Addgene plasmid # 223067 ; http://n2t.net/addgene:223067 ; RRID:Addgene_223067)
