[The description below was written by a language model from this plasmid's Addgene catalogue record and pLannotate feature annotations shown in this document.]
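Description:
pCAG-SpCas9-P2A-EGFP (MSP2582) is a 9,874-nt mammalian expression plasmid for CRISPR work, built by Gibson cloning into a pCAG backbone. It is maintained in E. coli at high copy through a ColE1/pUC-type origin and selected with ampicillin via the β-lactamase gene and its native promoter. The backbone also carries remnants of lac regulatory sequences (lac promoter, operator, CAP site, short lacI fragments), along with an SV40 origin of replication, a small SV40 promoter fragment and an SV40 polyadenylation signal. None of these drive an annotated gene.

The payload is a single transcription unit under the CAG promoter, annotated here as the CMV immediate-early enhancer (spanning the sequence origin), chicken β-actin promoter fragments and the chimeric chicken β-actin/rabbit β-globin intron, a combination that gives strong constitutive expression in many mammalian cell types. It drives a human codon-optimized, wild-type Streptococcus pyogenes Cas9 open reading frame. According to the catalogue entry, this is followed at its C terminus by an SV40 nuclear localization signal, a 3xFLAG epitope, a P2A peptide and EGFP. The NLS and P2A are not called separately in the feature table but fit the short gaps flanking the 3xFLAG annotation. The P2A causes ribosomal skipping, so nuclear-targeted, FLAG-tagged Cas9 and free EGFP are made from one mRNA, which lets transfected cells be identified or sorted by green fluorescence. The transcript ends at a rabbit β-globin poly(A) signal; the short "HBB" hit just upstream is most likely part of that β-globin 3′ region rather than an expressed coding sequence.

No guide RNA cassette is annotated, so a guide would have to be supplied separately. The associated publication concerns engineering Cas9 PAM variants, although the record does not state this wild-type plasmid's specific role in that work.
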