Features (pLannotate 1.2.2; 21 found; start..end, strand, type, name):
    375..497     +  promoter       chicken β-actin promoter (fragment): contains a 21-bp deletion relative to the standard chicken β-actin promoter
    529..685     +  promoter       chicken β-actin promoter (fragment): contains a 21-bp deletion relative to the standard chicken β-actin promoter
    686..1702    +  intron         chimeric intron: chimera between introns from chicken β-actin and rabbit β-globin
   1751..1787    +  misc_feature   MCS (fragment): multiple cloning site
   1801..5904    +  CDS            cas9: CAS9_STRP1 - Also known as csn1 From Streptococcus pyogenes serotype M1.
   5938..6003    +  CDS            3xFLAG: three tandem FLAG® epitope tags, followed by an enterokinase cleavage site
   6079..6795    +  CDS            EGFP: EGFP is a basic (constitutively fluorescent) green fluorescent protein published in 1996, derived from Aequorea victoria. It is reported to be a rapidly-maturing weak dimer with moderate acid sensitivity.
   6808..6879    +  CDS            HBB (fragment): HBB_PONPY - Experimental evidence at transcript level: Swiss-Prot protein existence level 2. Involved in oxygen transport from the lung to the various peripheral tissues. From Pongo pygmaeus (Bornean orangutan).
   6950..7005    +  polyA_signal   β-globin poly(A) signal: rabbit β-globin polyadenylation signal (Gil and Proudfoot, 1987)
   7390..7406    -  protein_bind   lac operator: The lac repressor binds to the lac operator to inhibit transcription in E. coli. This inhibition can be relieved by adding lactose or isopropyl-β-D-thiogalactopyranoside (IPTG). lac repressor encoded by lacI
   7414..7444    -  promoter       lac promoter: promoter for the E. coli lac operon
   7459..7480    -  protein_bind   CAP binding site: CAP binding activates transcription in the presence of cAMP. E. coli catabolite activator protein
   7493..7532    -  CDS            lacI (fragment): lac repressor; lacI; The lac repressor binds to the lac operator to inhibit transcription in E. coli. This inhibition can be relieved by adding lactose or isopropyl-β-D-thiogalactopyranoside (IPTG).
   7539..7561    +  promoter       SV40 promoter (fragment): SV40 enhancer and early promoter
   7585..7720    +  rep_origin     SV40 ori: SV40 origin of replication
   7740..7874    +  polyA_signal   SV40 poly(A) signal: SV40 polyadenylation signal
   7876..7930    -  CDS            lacI (fragment): lac repressor; lacI; The lac repressor binds to the lac operator to inhibit transcription in E. coli. This inhibition can be relieved by adding lactose or isopropyl-β-D-thiogalactopyranoside (IPTG).
   8113..8701    -  rep_origin     ori: high-copy-number ColE1/pMB1/pBR322/pUC origin of replication
   8872..9732    -  CDS            AmpR: β-lactamase; bla; confers resistance to ampicillin, carbenicillin, and related antibiotics
   9733..9837    -  promoter       AmpR promoter: bla
   9868..373     +  enhancer       CMV enhancer (across the origin): human cytomegalovirus immediate early enhancer
>Addgene plasmid #223067 | pCAG-SpCas9-P2A-EGFP (MSP2582) | addgene full sequence | sequence record 447618 | Addgene NGS Result
ATTATTGACTAGTTATTAATAGTAATCAATTACGGGGTCATTAGTTCATAGCCCATATATGGAGTTCCGC
GTTACATAACTTACGGTAAATGGCCCGCCTGGCTGACCGCCCAACGACCCCCGCCCATTGACGTCAATAA
TGACGTATGTTCCCATAGTAACGCCAATAGGGACTTTCCATTGACGTCAATGGGTGGAGTATTTACGGTA
AACTGCCCACTTGGCAGTACATCAAGTGTATCATATGCCAAGTACGCCCCCTATTGACGTCAATGACGGT
AAATGGCCCGCCTGGCATTATGCCCAGTACATGACCTTATGGGACTTTCCTACTTGGCAGTACATCTACG
TATTAGTCATCGCTATTACCATGGTCGAGGTGAGCCCCACGTTCTGCTTCACTCTCCCCATCTCCCCCCC
CTCCCCACCCCCAATTTTGTATTTATTTATTTTTTAATTATTTTGTGCAGCGATGGGGGCGGGGGGGGGG
GGGGGGCCCGCCCCGGGGGGGGGGGGGGGGGGGGGGGGGGGGGGGGGGGGGGGGGGGGGGGGGGGGGGGG
GGGGGGGGGGGGCGAGGCGGAGAGGTGCGGCGGCAGCCAATCAGAGCGGCGCGCTCCGAAAGTTTCCTTT
TATGGCGAGGCGGCGGCGGCGGCGGCCCTATAAAAAGCGAAGCGCGCGGCGGGCGGGAGTCGCTGCGCGC
TGCCTTCGCCCCGTGCCCCGCTCCGCCGCCGCCTCGCGCCGCCCGCCCCGGCTCTGACTGACCGCGTTAC
TCCCACAGGTGAGCGGGCGGGACGGCCCTTCTCCTCCGGGCTGTAATTAGCGCTTGGTTTAATGACGGCT
TGTTTCTTTTCTGTGGCTGCGTGAAAGCCTTGAGGGGCTCCGGGAGGGCCCTTTGTGCGGGGGGAGCGGC
TCGGGGGGTGCGTGCGTGTGTGTGTGCGTGGGGAGCGCCGCGTGCGGCTCCGCGCTGCCCGGCGGCTGTG
AGCGCTGCGGGCGCGGCGCGGGGCTTTGTGCGCTCCGCAGTGTGCGCGAGGGGAGCGCGGCCGGGGGCGG
TGCCCCGCGGTGCGGGGGGGGCTGCGAGGGGAACAAAGGCTGCGTGCGGGGTGTGTGCGTGGGGGGGTGA
GCAGGGGGTGTGGGCGCGTCGGTCGGGCTGCAACCCCCCCTGCACCCCCCTCCCCGAGTTGCTGAGCACG
GCCCGGCTTCGGGTGCGGGGCTCCGTACGGGGCGTGGCGCGGGGCTCGCCGTGCCGGGCGGGGGGTGGCG
GCAGGTGGGGGTGCCGGGCGGGGCGGGGCCGCCTCGGGCCGGGGAGGGCTCGGGGGAGGGGCGCGGCGGC
CCCCGGAGCGCCGGCGGCTGTCGAGGCGCGGCGAGCCGCAGCCATTGCCTTTTATGGTAATCGTGCGAGA
GGGCGCAGGGACTTCCTTTGTCCCAAATCTGTGCGGAGCCGAAATCTGGGAGGCGCCGCCGCACCCCCTC
TAGCGGGCGCGGGGCGAAGCGGTGCGGCGCCGGCAGGAAGGAAATGGGCGGGGAGGGCCTTCGTGCGTCG
CCGCGCCGCCGTCCCCTTCTCCCTCTCCAGCCTCGGGGCTGTCCGCGGGGGGACGGCTGCCTTCGGGGGG
GACGGGGCAGGGCGGGGTTCGGCTTCTGGCGTGTGACCGGCGGCTCTAGAGCCTCTGCTAACCATGTTCA
TGCCTTCTTCTTTTTCCTACAGCTCCTGGGCAACGTGCTGGTTATTGTGCTGTCTCATCATTTTGGCAAA
GAATTCTGCAGTCGACGGTACCGCGGGCCCGGGATCCACCGGTCGCCACCATGGATAAAAAGTATTCTAT
TGGTTTAGACATCGGCACTAATTCCGTTGGATGGGCTGTCATAACCGATGAATACAAAGTACCTTCAAAG
AAATTTAAGGTGTTGGGGAACACAGACCGTCATTCGATTAAAAAGAATCTTATCGGTGCCCTCCTATTCG
ATAGTGGCGAAACGGCAGAGGCGACTCGCCTGAAACGAACCGCTCGGAGAAGGTATACACGTCGCAAGAA
CCGAATATGTTACTTACAAGAAATTTTTAGCAATGAGATGGCCAAAGTTGACGATTCTTTCTTTCACCGT
TTGGAAGAGTCCTTCCTTGTCGAAGAGGACAAGAAACATGAACGGCACCCCATCTTTGGAAACATAGTAG
ATGAGGTGGCATATCATGAAAAGTACCCAACGATTTATCACCTCAGAAAAAAGCTAGTTGACTCAACTGA
TAAAGCGGACCTGAGGTTAATCTACTTGGCTCTTGCCCATATGATAAAGTTCCGTGGGCACTTTCTCATT
GAGGGTGATCTAAATCCGGACAACTCGGATGTCGACAAACTGTTCATCCAGTTAGTACAAACCTATAATC
AGTTGTTTGAAGAGAACCCTATAAATGCAAGTGGCGTGGATGCGAAGGCTATTCTTAGCGCCCGCCTCTC
TAAATCCCGACGGCTAGAAAACCTGATCGCACAATTACCCGGAGAGAAGAAAAATGGGTTGTTCGGTAAC
CTTATAGCGCTCTCACTAGGCCTGACACCAAATTTTAAGTCGAACTTCGACTTAGCTGAAGATGCCAAAT
TGCAGCTTAGTAAGGACACGTACGATGACGATCTCGACAATCTACTGGCACAAATTGGAGATCAGTATGC
GGACTTATTTTTGGCTGCCAAAAACCTTAGCGATGCAATCCTCCTATCTGACATACTGAGAGTTAATACT
GAGATTACCAAGGCGCCGTTATCCGCTTCAATGATCAAAAGGTACGATGAACATCACCAAGACTTGACAC
TTCTCAAGGCCCTAGTCCGTCAGCAACTGCCTGAGAAATATAAGGAAATATTCTTTGATCAGTCGAAAAA
CGGGTACGCAGGTTATATTGACGGCGGAGCGAGTCAAGAGGAATTCTACAAGTTTATCAAACCCATATTA
GAGAAGATGGATGGGACGGAAGAGTTGCTTGTAAAACTCAATCGCGAAGATCTACTGCGAAAGCAGCGGA
CTTTCGACAACGGTAGCATTCCACATCAAATCCACTTAGGCGAATTGCATGCTATACTTAGAAGGCAGGA
GGATTTTTATCCGTTCCTCAAAGACAATCGTGAAAAGATTGAGAAAATCCTAACCTTTCGCATACCTTAC
TATGTGGGACCCCTGGCCCGAGGGAACTCTCGGTTCGCATGGATGACAAGAAAGTCCGAAGAAACGATTA
CTCCATGGAATTTTGAGGAAGTTGTCGATAAAGGTGCGTCAGCTCAATCGTTCATCGAGAGGATGACCAA
CTTTGACAAGAATTTACCGAACGAAAAAGTATTGCCTAAGCACAGTTTACTTTACGAGTATTTCACAGTG
TACAATGAACTCACGAAAGTTAAGTATGTCACTGAGGGCATGCGTAAACCCGCCTTTCTAAGCGGAGAAC
AGAAGAAAGCAATAGTAGATCTGTTATTCAAGACCAACCGCAAAGTGACAGTTAAGCAATTGAAAGAGGA
CTACTTTAAGAAAATTGAATGCTTCGATTCTGTCGAGATCTCCGGGGTAGAAGATCGATTTAATGCGTCA
CTTGGTACGTATCATGACCTCCTAAAGATAATTAAAGATAAGGACTTCCTGGATAACGAAGAGAATGAAG
ATATCTTAGAAGATATAGTGTTGACTCTTACCCTCTTTGAAGATCGGGAAATGATTGAGGAAAGACTAAA
AACATACGCTCACCTGTTCGACGATAAGGTTATGAAACAGTTAAAGAGGCGTCGCTATACGGGCTGGGGA
CGATTGTCGCGGAAACTTATCAACGGGATAAGAGACAAGCAAAGTGGTAAAACTATTCTCGATTTTCTAA
AGAGCGACGGCTTCGCCAATAGGAACTTTATGCAGCTGATCCATGATGACTCTTTAACCTTCAAAGAGGA
TATACAAAAGGCACAGGTTTCCGGACAAGGGGACTCATTGCACGAACATATTGCGAATCTTGCTGGTTCG
CCAGCCATCAAAAAGGGCATACTCCAGACAGTCAAAGTAGTGGATGAGCTAGTTAAGGTCATGGGACGTC
ACAAACCGGAAAACATTGTAATCGAGATGGCACGCGAAAATCAAACGACTCAGAAGGGGCAAAAAAACAG
TCGAGAGCGGATGAAGAGAATAGAAGAGGGTATTAAAGAACTGGGCAGCCAGATCTTAAAGGAGCATCCT
GTGGAAAATACCCAATTGCAGAACGAGAAACTTTACCTCTATTACCTACAAAATGGAAGGGACATGTATG
TTGATCAGGAACTGGACATAAACCGTTTATCTGATTACGACGTCGATCACATTGTACCCCAATCCTTTTT
GAAGGACGATTCAATCGACAATAAAGTGCTTACACGCTCGGATAAGAACCGAGGGAAAAGTGACAATGTT
CCAAGCGAGGAAGTCGTAAAGAAAATGAAGAACTATTGGCGGCAGCTCCTAAATGCGAAACTGATAACGC
AAAGAAAGTTCGATAACTTAACTAAAGCTGAGAGGGGTGGCTTGTCTGAACTTGACAAGGCCGGATTTAT
TAAACGTCAGCTCGTGGAAACCCGCCAAATCACAAAGCATGTTGCACAGATACTAGATTCCCGAATGAAT
ACGAAATACGACGAGAACGATAAGCTGATTCGGGAAGTCAAAGTAATCACTTTAAAGTCAAAATTGGTGT
CGGACTTCAGAAAGGATTTTCAATTCTATAAAGTTAGGGAGATAAATAACTACCACCATGCGCACGACGC
TTATCTTAATGCCGTCGTAGGGACCGCACTCATTAAGAAATACCCGAAGCTAGAAAGTGAGTTTGTGTAT
GGTGATTACAAAGTTTATGACGTCCGTAAGATGATCGCGAAAAGCGAACAGGAGATAGGCAAGGCTACAG
CCAAATACTTCTTTTATTCTAACATTATGAATTTCTTTAAGACGGAAATCACTCTGGCAAACGGAGAGAT
ACGCAAACGACCTTTAATTGAAACCAATGGGGAGACAGGTGAAATCGTATGGGATAAGGGCCGGGACTTC
GCGACGGTGAGAAAAGTTTTGTCCATGCCCCAAGTCAACATAGTAAAGAAAACTGAGGTGCAGACCGGAG
GGTTTTCAAAGGAATCGATTCTTCCAAAAAGGAATAGTGATAAGCTCATCGCTCGTAAAAAGGACTGGGA
CCCGAAAAAGTACGGTGGCTTCGATAGCCCTACAGTTGCCTATTCTGTCCTAGTAGTGGCAAAAGTTGAG
AAGGGAAAATCCAAGAAACTGAAGTCAGTCAAAGAATTATTGGGGATAACGATTATGGAGCGCTCGTCTT
TTGAAAAGAACCCCATCGACTTCCTTGAGGCGAAAGGTTACAAGGAAGTAAAAAAGGATCTCATAATTAA
ACTACCAAAGTATAGTCTGTTTGAGTTAGAAAATGGCCGAAAACGGATGTTGGCTAGCGCCGGAGAGCTT
CAAAAGGGGAACGAACTCGCACTACCGTCTAAATACGTGAATTTCCTGTATTTAGCGTCCCATTACGAGA
AGTTGAAAGGTTCACCTGAAGATAACGAACAGAAGCAACTTTTTGTTGAGCAGCACAAACATTATCTCGA
CGAAATCATAGAGCAAATTTCGGAATTCAGTAAGAGAGTCATCCTAGCTGATGCCAATCTGGACAAAGTA
TTAAGCGCATACAACAAGCACAGGGATAAACCCATACGTGAGCAGGCGGAAAATATTATCCATTTGTTTA
CTCTTACCAACCTCGGCGCTCCAGCCGCATTCAAGTATTTTGACACAACGATAGATCGCAAACGATACAC
TTCTACCAAGGAGGTGCTAGACGCGACACTGATTCACCAATCCATCACGGGATTATATGAAACTCGGATA
GATTTGTCACAGCTTGGGGGTGACGGATCCCCCAAGAAGAAGAGGAAAGTCTCGAGCGACTACAAAGACC
ATGACGGTGATTATAAAGATCATGACATCGATTACAAGGATGACGATGACAAGGGAGGCGGTGGAAGCGG
CGCAACAAACTTCTCTCTGCTGAAACAAGCCGGAGATGTCGAAGAGAATCCTGGACCGATGGTGAGCAAG
GGCGAGGAGCTGTTCACCGGGGTGGTGCCCATCCTGGTCGAGCTGGACGGCGACGTAAACGGCCACAAGT
TCAGCGTGTCCGGCGAGGGCGAGGGCGATGCCACCTACGGCAAGCTGACCCTGAAGTTCATCTGCACCAC
CGGCAAGCTGCCCGTGCCCTGGCCCACCCTCGTGACCACCCTGACCTACGGCGTGCAGTGCTTCAGCCGC
TACCCCGACCACATGAAGCAGCACGACTTCTTCAAGTCCGCCATGCCCGAAGGCTACGTCCAGGAGCGCA
CCATCTTCTTCAAGGACGACGGCAACTACAAGACCCGCGCCGAGGTGAAGTTCGAGGGCGACACCCTGGT
GAACCGCATCGAGCTGAAGGGCATCGACTTCAAGGAGGACGGCAACATCCTGGGGCACAAGCTGGAGTAC
AACTACAACAGCCACAACGTCTATATCATGGCCGACAAGCAGAAGAACGGCATCAAGGTGAACTTCAAGA
TCCGCCACAACATCGAGGACGGCAGCGTGCAGCTCGCCGACCACTACCAGCAGAACACCCCCATCGGCGA
CGGCCCCGTGCTGCTGCCCGACAACCACTACCTGAGCACCCAGTCCGCCCTGAGCAAAGACCCCAACGAG
AAGCGCGATCACATGGTCCTGCTGGAGTTCGTGACCGCCGCCGGGATCACTCTCGGCATGGACGAGCTGT
ACAAGTGAAGCGGCCGCACTCCTCAGGTGCAGGCTGCCTATCAGAAGGTGGTGGCTGGTGTGGCCAATGC
CCTGGCTCACAAATACCACTGAGATCTTTTTCCCTCTGCCAAAAATTATGGGGACATCATGAAGCCCCTT
GAGCATCTGACTTCTGGCTAATAAAGGAAATTTATTTTCATTGCAATAGTGTGTTGGAATTTTTTGTGTC
TCTCACTCGGAAGGACATATGGGAGGGCAAATCATTTAAAACATCAGAATGAGTATTTGGTTTAGAGTTT
GGCAACATATGCCCATATGCTGGCTGCCATGAACAAAGGTTGGCTATAAAGAGGTCATCAGTATATGAAA
CAGCCCCCTGCTGTCCATTCCTTATTCCATAGAAAAGCCTTGACTTGAGGTTAGATTTTTTTTATATTTT
GTTTTGTGTTATTTTTTTCTTTAACATCCCTAAAATTTTCCTTACATGTTTTACTAGCCAGATTTTTCCT
CCTCTCCTGACTACTCCCAGTCATAGCTGTCCCTCTTCTCTTATGGAGATCCCTCGACCTGCAGCCCAAG
CTTGGCGTAATCATGGTCATAGCTGTTTCCTGTGTGAAATTGTTATCCGCTCACAATTCCACACAACATA
CGAGCCGGAAGCATAAAGTGTAAAGCCTGGGGTGCCTAATGAGTGAGCTAACTCACATTAATTGCGTTGC
GCTCACTGCCCGCTTTCCAGTCGGGAAACCTGTCGTGCCAGCGGATCCGCATCTCAATTAGTCAGCAACC
ATAGTCCCGCCCCTAACTCCGCCCATCCCGCCCCTAACTCCGCCCAGTTCCGCCCATTCTCCGCCCCATG
GCTGACTAATTTTTTTTATTTATGCAGAGGCCGAGGCCGCCTCGGCCTCTGAGCTATTCCAGAAGTAGTG
AGGAGGCTTTTTTGGAGGCCTAGGCTTTTGCAAAAAGCTAACTTGTTTATTGCAGCTTATAATGGTTACA
AATAAAGCAATAGCATCACAAATTTCACAAATAAAGCATTTTTTTCACTGCATTCTAGTTGTGGTTTGTC
CAAACTCATCAATGTATCTTATCATGTCTGGATCCGCTGCATTAATGAATCGGCCAACGCGCGGGGAGAG
GCGGTTTGCGTATTGGGCGCTCTTCCGCTTCCTCGCTCACTGACTCGCTGCGCTCGGTCGTTCGGCTGCG
GCGAGCGGTATCAGCTCACTCAAAGGCGGTAATACGGTTATCCACAGAATCAGGGGATAACGCAGGAAAG
AACATGTGAGCAAAAGGCCAGCAAAAGGCCAGGAACCGTAAAAAGGCCGCGTTGCTGGCGTTTTTCCATA
GGCTCCGCCCCCCTGACGAGCATCACAAAAATCGACGCTCAAGTCAGAGGTGGCGAAACCCGACAGGACT
ATAAAGATACCAGGCGTTTCCCCCTGGAAGCTCCCTCGTGCGCTCTCCTGTTCCGACCCTGCCGCTTACC
GGATACCTGTCCGCCTTTCTCCCTTCGGGAAGCGTGGCGCTTTCTCATAGCTCACGCTGTAGGTATCTCA
GTTCGGTGTAGGTCGTTCGCTCCAAGCTGGGCTGTGTGCACGAACCCCCCGTTCAGCCCGACCGCTGCGC
CTTATCCGGTAACTATCGTCTTGAGTCCAACCCGGTAAGACACGACTTATCGCCACTGGCAGCAGCCACT
GGTAACAGGATTAGCAGAGCGAGGTATGTAGGCGGTGCTACAGAGTTCTTGAAGTGGTGGCCTAACTACG
GCTACACTAGAAGAACAGTATTTGGTATCTGCGCTCTGCTGAAGCCAGTTACCTTCGGAAAAAGAGTTGG
TAGCTCTTGATCCGGCAAACAAACCACCGCTGGTAGCGGTGGTTTTTTTGTTTGCAAGCAGCAGATTACG
CGCAGAAAAAAAGGATCTCAAGAAGATCCTTTGATCTTTTCTACGGGGTCTGACGCTCAGTGGAACGAAA
ACTCACGTTAAGGGATTTTGGTCATGAGATTATCAAAAAGGATCTTCACCTAGATCCTTTTAAATTAAAA
ATGAAGTTTTAAATCAATCTAAAGTATATATGAGTAAACTTGGTCTGACAGTTACCAATGCTTAATCAGT
GAGGCACCTATCTCAGCGATCTGTCTATTTCGTTCATCCATAGTTGCCTGACTCCCCGTCGTGTAGATAA
CTACGATACGGGAGGGCTTACCATCTGGCCCCAGTGCTGCAATGATACCGCGAGACCCACGCTCACCGGC
TCCAGATTTATCAGCAATAAACCAGCCAGCCGGAAGGGCCGAGCGCAGAAGTGGTCCTGCAACTTTATCC
GCCTCCATCCAGTCTATTAATTGTTGCCGGGAAGCTAGAGTAAGTAGTTCGCCAGTTAATAGTTTGCGCA
ACGTTGTTGCCATTGCTACAGGCATCGTGGTGTCACGCTCGTCGTTTGGTATGGCTTCATTCAGCTCCGG
TTCCCAACGATCAAGGCGAGTTACATGATCCCCCATGTTGTGCAAAAAAGCGGTTAGCTCCTTCGGTCCT
CCGATCGTTGTCAGAAGTAAGTTGGCCGCAGTGTTATCACTCATGGTTATGGCAGCACTGCATAATTCTC
TTACTGTCATGCCATCCGTAAGATGCTTTTCTGTGACTGGTGAGTACTCAACCAAGTCATTCTGAGAATA
GTGTATGCGGCGACCGAGTTGCTCTTGCCCGGCGTCAATACGGGATAATACCGCGCCACATAGCAGAACT
TTAAAAGTGCTCATCATTGGAAAACGTTCTTCGGGGCGAAAACTCTCAAGGATCTTACCGCTGTTGAGAT
CCAGTTCGATGTAACCCACTCGTGCACCCAACTGATCTTCAGCATCTTTTACTTTCACCAGCGTTTCTGG
GTGAGCAAAAACAGGAAGGCAAAATGCCGCAAAAAAGGGAATAAGGGCGACACGGAAATGTTGAATACTC
ATACTCTTCCTTTTTCAATATTATTGAAGCATTTATCAGGGTTATTGTCTCATGAGCGGATACATATTTG
AATGTATTTAGAAAAATAAACAAATAGGGGTTCCGCGCACATTTCCCCGAAAAGTGCCACCTGGGTCGAC
ATTG
